>Addgene plasmid #54109 | mEmerald-H1-10 | depositor partial sequence | sequence record 84280 | insert sequence
ACGTCAGATCCGCTAGCCGCCACCATGACCGAGAACTCCACCTCCGCCCCGGCGGCGAAGCCCAAACGGG
CCAAGGCTTCCAAGAAGTCCACGGACCACCCCAAGTATTCAGACATGATCGTGGCTGCTATCCAGGCAGA
GAAGAACCGTGCCGGCTCCTCGCGCCAGTCCATCCAAAAGTATATCAAGAGCCACTACAAGGTGGGTGAG
AACGCCGACTCCCAGATCAAGTTGTCCATCAAGCGCCTAGTGACCACCGGTGTTCTCAAGCAAACCAAAG
GGGTGGGCGCCTCGGGGTCCTTCAGGCTGGCCAAGGGCGATGAGCCCAAAAGGTCGGTGGCTTTCAAGAA
GACCAAGAAGGAAGTCAAGAAAGTGGCCACTCCAAAGAAGGCAGCCAAGCCCAAGAAGGCTGCCTCCAAA
GCCCCAAGCAAGAAACCCAAAGCCACCCCTGTCAAGAAGGCCAAGAAGAAGCCGGCTGCCACGCCCAAGA
AAGCCAAAAAGCCCAAGGTTGTCAAAGTCAAACCAGTCAAGGCCTCCAAACCCAAGAAGGCCAAAACCGT
GAAGCCCAAAGCCAAGTCGAGTGCCAAGAGGGGGAGCAAGAAGAAGTCGGGAAGCACGGATCCACCGGTC
GCCACCATGGTGAGCAAGGGCGAGGAGCTGTTCACCGGGGTGGTGCCCATCCTGGTCGAGCTGGACGGCG
ACGTAAACGGCCACAAGTTCAGCGTGTCCGGCGAGGGCGAGGGCGATGCCACCTACGGCAAGCTGACCCT
GAAGTTCATCTGCACCACCGGCAAGCTGCCCGTGCCCTGGCCCACCCTCGTGACCACCTTGACCTACGGC
GTGCAGTGCTTCGCCCGCTACCCCGACCACATGAAGCAGCACGACTTCTTCAAGTCCGCCATGCCCGAAG
GCTACGTCCAGGAGCGCACCATCTTCTTCAAGGACGACGGCAACTACAAGACCCGCGCCGAGGTGAAGTT
CGAGGGCGACACCCTGGTGAACCGCATCGAGCTGAAGGGCATCGACTTCAAGGAGGACGGCAACATCCTG
GGGCACAAGCTGGAGTACAACTACAACAGCCACAAGGTCTATATCACCGCCGACAAGCAGAAGAACGGCA
TCAAGGTGAACTTCAAGACCCGCCACAACATCGAGGACGGCAGCGTGCAGCTCGCCGACCACTACCAGCA
GAACACCCCCATCGGCGACGGCCCCGTGCTGCTGCCCGACAACCACTACCTGAGCACCCAGTCCAAGCTG
AGCAAAGACCCCAACGAGAAGCGCGATCACATGGTCCTGCTGGAGTTCGTGACCGCCGCCGGGATCACTC
TCGGCATGGACGAGCTGTACAAGTAAGCGGCCGCGACTCTAGATCATAATCAGCCATACC
