>Addgene plasmid #54109 | mEmerald-H1-10 | addgene partial sequence | sequence record 89330 | EGFP-N 5'-CGTCGCCGTCCAGCTCGACCAG-3'
GCTCCTCGCCCTTGCTCACCATGGTGGCGACCGGTGGATCCGTGCTTCCCGACTTCTTCTTGCTCCCCCT
CTTGGCACTCGACTTGGCTTTGGGCTTCACGGTTTTGGCCTTCTTGGGTTTGGAGGCCTTGACTGGTTTG
ACTTTGACAACCTTGGGCTTTTTGGCTTTCTTGGGCGTGGCAGCCGGCTTCTTCTTGGCCTTCTTGACAG
GGGTGGCTTTGGGTTTCTTGCTTGGGGCTTTGGAGGCAGCCTTCTTGGGCTTGGCTGCCTTCTTTGGAGT
GGCCACTTTCTTGACTTCCTTCTTGGTCTTCTTGAAAGCCACCGACCTTTTGGGCTCATCGCCCTTGGCC
AGCCTGAAGGACCCCGAGGCGCCCACCCCTTTGGTTTGCTTGAGAACACCGGTGGTCACTAGGCGCTTGA
TGGACAACTTGATCTGGGAGTCGGCGTTCTCACCCACCTTGTAGTGGCTCTTGATATACTTTTGGATGGA
CTGGCGCGAGGAGCCGGCACGGTTCTTCTCTGCCTGGATAGCAGCCACGATCATGTCTGAATACTTGGGG
TGGTCCGTGGACTTCTTGGAAGCCTTGGCCCGTTTGGGCTTCGCCGCCGGGGCGGAGGTGGAGTTCTCGG
TCATGGTGGCGGCTAGCGGATCTGACGGTTCACTAAACCAGCTCTGCTTATATAGACCTCCCACCGTACA
CGCCTACCGCCCATTTGCGTCAATGGGGCGGAGTTGTTACGACATTTTGGAAAGTCCCGTTGATTTTGGT
GCCAAAACAAACTCCCATTGACGTCAATGGGGTGGAGACTTGGAAATCCCCGTGAGTCAAACCGCTATCC
ACGCCCATTGATGTACTGCCAAAACCGCATCACCATGGTAATAGCGATGACTAATACGTAGATGTACTGC
CAAGTAGGAAAGTCCCATAAGGTCATGTACTGGGCATAATGCC
