[The description below was written by a language model from this plasmid's Addgene catalogue record.]
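Description:
mEmerald-H1-10 is a mammalian expression plasmid that produces mouse linker histone H1 (the H1f0 gene, also known as H1-0) fused to the green fluorescent protein mEmerald. It is built on an mEmerald backbone of about 4.75 kb excluding the insert. The plasmid is maintained at high copy in E. coli under kanamycin selection, and it carries a neomycin resistance marker so that transfected mammalian cells can be selected with G418. The record does not include a feature table, so the specific origin of replication and the promoter arrangement for the resistance cassette are not stated.

Expression of the fusion is driven by the CMV promoter, a strong constitutive promoter in most mammalian cell types. The listed reverse sequencing primer suggests that an SV40 polyadenylation signal lies downstream of the coding region. The mEmerald tag sits at the C terminus of the histone, so H1 is translated first and the fluorescent protein follows. The "10" in the name may indicate the length of the linker between the two parts, but the record does not confirm this. The depositor notes that the H1 sequence has an A190G change relative to the reference transcript, which is not expected to affect function.

The construct serves as a fluorescent marker for the nucleus and histones. Because H1 associates with chromatin, the fusion labels the nucleus for imaging in transfected cells, with excitation at 488 nm and emission at 509 nm, compatible with standard GFP filter sets.
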