Addgene plasmid #54109: mEmerald-H1-10
Purpose: Localization: Nucleus/Histones, Excitation: 488, Emission: 509
Depositing lab: Michael Davidson. Depositing organization: Florida State University, Tallahassee.
Backbone
  Vector backbone: mEmerald
  Backbone size w/o insert (bp): 4750
  Vector type: Mammalian Expression
  Selectable markers: Neomycin (select with G418)
Growth in bacteria
  Bacterial resistance: Kanamycin, 50 μg/mL
  Growth temperature: 37°C
  Growth strain: DH5alpha
  Copy number: High Copy
Gene/Insert
  Gene/Insert name: H1 (alt names: Mouse Histone H1; NM_008197.3)
  Species: M. musculus (mouse)
  Entrez Gene: H1f0 (a.k.a. D130017D06Rik, H1(0), H1-0, H1fv)
  Promoter: CMV
  Tag / fusion protein: mEmerald (C terminal on backbone)
  Cloning method: Unknown
  Sequencing primers: 5′ CMV-F; 3′ SV40pA-R
Terms and licenses: Academic/Nonprofit Terms; Industry Terms
Depositor comments: M. musculus (mouse) Histone H1 with A190G mutation relative to reference sequence (NM_008197.3). Mutation should not affect function. Excitation = 488; Emission = 509. Localization data: Nucleus/Histones
How to cite: mEmerald-H1-10 was a gift from Michael Davidson (Addgene plasmid # 54109 ; http://n2t.net/addgene:54109 ; RRID:Addgene_54109)
